Addgene plasmid #217600: DVC_pBR322_FG
Purpose: (Empty Backbone) Destination vector with chloramphenicol resistance and pBR322 origin of replication. Carries F-G CIDAR MoClo overhangs for level 1 construct cloning.
Depositing lab: Wei Huang. Depositing organization: University of Oxford. Publication: Construction and Characterization of MoClo-Compatible Vectors for Modular Protein Expression in E. coli. Nielsen JR, Lewis MJ, Huang WE. ACS Synth Biol. 2025 Jan 12. doi: 10.1021/acssynbio.4c00564. PubMed 39801078.
Backbone
  Vector backbone: DVC
  Vector type: Synthetic Biology
Growth in bacteria
  Bacterial resistance: Chloramphenicol, 25 μg/mL
  Growth temperature: 37°C
  Growth strain: DH5alpha
  Copy number: Low Copy
Gene/Insert
  Gene/Insert name: None
  Mutation: None
Terms and licenses: Academic/Nonprofit Terms; Industry Terms: Not Available to Industry
How to cite: DVC_pBR322_FG was a gift from Wei Huang (Addgene plasmid # 217600 ; http://n2t.net/addgene:217600 ; RRID:Addgene_217600)
