[The description below was written by a language model from this plasmid's Addgene catalogue record and pLannotate feature annotations shown in this document.]
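Description:
DVC_pBR322_FG is an empty destination vector for CIDAR MoClo (Golden Gate-style modular) cloning in E. coli, built on the DVC backbone and classed as a synthetic biology vector. At about 2.9 kb, it is propagated under chloramphenicol selection: the feature table shows a chloramphenicol acetyltransferase (CmR) gene driven by its native cat promoter and spanning the numbering origin of the circular sequence. Replication depends on a pBR322-type ColE1/pMB1 origin. Although the automated annotation labels this origin generically as high-copy, the plasmid also carries an intact rop gene, whose product holds ColE1-type plasmids at reduced copy number, consistent with the catalogue listing as low copy. A basis-of-mobility (bom) region and a fragment of mbeC are also detected, evidently carried over with the pBR322 replication segment.

The cloning site is a lacZα dropout cassette. It comprises a CAP binding site, lac promoter and lac operator upstream of a pUC18/19-type multiple cloning site and a lacZα fragment, with a short residual lacI fragment alongside. In MoClo destination vectors such a cassette is normally excised by a type IIS enzyme and replaced by the assembled parts, allowing blue/white screening, though the record does not name the enzyme. According to the catalogue entry, the vector presents F and G CIDAR MoClo overhangs, so it accepts level 1 constructs destined for the F-G position of a larger assembly. These overhangs are not annotated in the feature table. A BioBrick prefix sits beside the cassette, and a putative bacterial terminator and the phage fd terminator probably help insulate the cloning site and backbone functions from read-through transcription. The vector belongs to a set of MoClo-compatible backbones intended for modular protein expression in E. coli.
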