Features (pLannotate 1.2.2; 16 found; start..end, strand, type, name):
    313..415     -  promoter       cat promoter: promoter of the E. coli cat gene encoding chloramphenicol acetyltransferase
    488..531     -  terminator     bacterial terminator: putative bacterial transcription terminator
    534..555     +  misc_feature   BioBrick prefix: BioBrick prefix for parts that do not start with "ATG"
    584..642     +  misc_feature   bom (fragment): basis of mobility region from pBR322
    648..805     -  CDS            lacZα (fragment): LacZα fragment of β-galactosidase; lacZ fragment
    802..858     +  misc_feature   MCS: pUC18/19 multiple cloning site
    895..911     -  protein_bind   lac operator: The lac repressor binds to the lac operator to inhibit transcription in E. coli. This inhibition can be relieved by adding lactose or isopropyl-β-D-thiogalactopyranoside (IPTG). lac repressor encoded by lacI
    919..949     -  promoter       lac promoter: promoter for the E. coli lac operon
    964..985     -  protein_bind   CAP binding site: CAP binding activates transcription in the presence of cAMP. E. coli catabolite activator protein
    998..1066    -  CDS            lacI (fragment): lac repressor; lacI; The lac repressor binds to the lac operator to inhibit transcription in E. coli. This inhibition can be relieved by adding lactose or isopropyl-β-D-thiogalactopyranoside (IPTG).
   1146..1256    -  CDS            mbeC (fragment): MBEC_ECOLX - Experimental evidence at protein level: Swiss-Prot protein existence level 1. Required for efficient mobilization of ColE1 plasmid and is thus essential to promote the specific transfer of the plasmid during conjugation. Probably functions by inducing DNA bending, helping the MbeA relaxase to melt the DNA around the nic site and cleave the phosphodiester bond. Binds specifically double-stranded DNA (dsDNA) containing the ColE1 oriT but does not recognize the inverted repeat (IR). From Escherichia coli.
   1296..1487    +  CDS            rop: Rop protein, which maintains plasmids at low copy number; rop
   1589..1728    +  misc_feature   bom: basis of mobility region from pBR322
   1914..2502    -  rep_origin     ori: high-copy-number ColE1/pMB1/pBR322/pUC origin of replication
   2533..2572    -  terminator     fd terminator: central terminator from bacteriophage fd (Otsuka and Kunisawa, 1982)
   2578..312     -  CDS            CmR (across the origin): chloramphenicol acetyltransferase; cat; confers resistance to chloramphenicol
>Addgene plasmid #217600 | DVC_pBR322_FG | addgene full sequence | sequence record 442571 | Addgene NGS Result
CGATGAAAACGTTTCAGTTTGCTCATGGAAAACGGTGTAACAAGGGTGAACACTATCCCATATCACCAGC
TCACCGTCTTTCATTGCCATACGTAATTCCGGATGAGCATTCATCAGGCGGGCAAGAATGTGAATAAAGG
CCGGATAAAACTTGTGCTTATTTTTCTTTACGGTCTTTAAAAAGGCCGTAATATCCAGCTGAACGGTCTG
GTTATAGGTACATTGAGCAACTGACTGAAATGCCTCAAAATGTTCTTTACGATGCCATTGGGATATATCA
ACGGTGGTATATCCAGTGATTTTTTTCTCCATTTTAGCTTCCTTAGCTCCTGAAAATCTCGACAACTCAA
AAAATACGCCCGGTAGTGATCTTATTTCATTATGGTGAAAGTTGGAACCTCTTACGTGCCGATCATGCCA
CCTGACGTCTAAGAAACCATTATTATCATGACATTAACCTATAAAAATAGGCGTATCACGAGGCAGAATT
TCAGATAAAAAAAATCCTTAGCTTTCGCTAAGGATGATTTCTGGAATTCGCGGCCGCTTCTAGAGACTAG
TGTGGAAGACATCGCTAGAGACCTGCACCATATGCGGTGTGAAATACCGCACAGATGCGTAAGGAGAAAA
TACCGCATCAGGCGCCATTCGCCATTCAGGCTGCGCAACTGTTGGGAAGGGCGATCGGTGCGGGCCTCTT
CGCTATTACGCCAGCTGGCGAAAGGGGGATGTGCTGCAAGGCGATTAAGTTGGGTAACGCCAGGGTTTTC
CCAGTCACGACGTTGTAAAACGACGGCCAGTGAATTCGAGCTCGGTACCCGGGGATCCTCTAGAGTCGAC
CTGCAGGCATGCAAGCTTGGCGTAATCATGGTCATAGCTGTTTCCTGTGTGAAATTGTTATCCGCTCACA
ATTCCACACAACATACGAGCCGGAAGCATAAAGTGTAAAGCCTGGGGTGCCTAATGAGTGAGCTAACTCA
CATTAATTGCGTTGCGCTCACTGCCCGCTTTCCAGTCGGGAAACCTGTCGTGCCAGCTGCATTAATGAAT
CGGCCAACGCGCGGGGGTCTCTTGCCATGTCTTCTAACACCTACATCTGTATTAACGAAGCGCTGGCATT
GACCCTGAGTGATTTTTCTCTGGTCCCGCCGCATCCATACCGCCAGTTGTTTACCCTCACAACGTTCCAG
TAACCGGGCATGTTCATCATCAGTAACCCGTATCGTGAGCATCCTCTCTCGTTTCATCGGTATCATTACC
CCATGAACAGAAATCCCCCTTACACGGAGGCATCAGTGACCAAACAGGAAAAAACCGCCCTTAACATGGC
CCGCTTTATCAGAAGCCAGACATTAACGCTTCTGGAGAAACTCAACGAGCTGGACGCGGATGAACAGGCA
GACATCTGTGAATCGCTTCACGACCACGCTGATGAGCTTTACCGCAGCTGCCTCGCGCGTTTCGGTGATG
ACGGTGAAAACCTCTGACACATGCAGCTCCCGGCGACGGTCACAGCTTGTCTGTAAGCGGATGCCGGGAG
CAGACAAGCCCGTCAGGGCGCGTCAGCGGGTGTTGGCGGGTGTCGGGGCGCAGCCATGACCCAGTCACGT
AGCGATAGCGGAGTGTATACTGGCTTAACTATGCGGCATCAGAGCAGATTGTACTGAGAGTGCACCATTG
CGGTGTGAAATACCGCACAGATGCGTAAGGAGAAAATACCGCATCAGGCGCTCTTCCGCTTCCTCGCTCA
CTGACTCGCTGCGCTCGGTCGTTCGGCTGCGGCGAGCGGTATCAGCTCACTCAAAGGCGGTAATACGGTT
ATCCACAGAATCAGGGGATAACGCAGGAAAGAACATGTGAGCAAAAGGCCAGCAAAAGGCCAGGAACCGT
AAAAAGGCCGCGTTGCTGGCGTTTTTCCATAGGCTCCGCCCCCCTGACGAGCATCACAAAAATCGACGCT
CAAGTCAGAGGTGGCGAAACCCGACAGGACTATAAAGATACCAGGCGTTTCCCCCTGGAAGCTCCCTCGT
GCGCTCTCCTGTTCCGACCCTGCCGCTTACCGGATACCTGTCCGCCTTTCTCCCTTCGGGAAGCGTGGCG
CTTTCTCATAGCTCACGCTGTAGGTATCTCAGTTCGGTGTAGGTCGTTCGCTCCAAGCTGGGCTGTGTGC
ACGAACCCCCCGTTCAGCCCGACCGCTGCGCCTTATCCGGTAACTATCGTCTTGAGTCCAACCCGGTAAG
ACACGACTTATCGCCACTGGCAGCAGCCACTGGTAACAGGATTAGCAGAGCGAGGTATGTAGGCGGTGCT
ACAGAGTTCTTGAAGTGGTGGCCTAACTACGGCTACACTAGAAGGACAGTATTTGGTATCTGCGCTCTGC
TGAAGCCAGTTACCTTCGGAAAAAGAGTTGGTAGCTCTTGATCCGGCAAACAAACCACCGCTGGTAGCGG
TGGTTTTTTTGTTTGCAAGCAGCAGATTACGCGCAGAAAAAAAGGATCTCAAGAAGATCCTTTGATCTTT
TCTACCGGTCCGTCCAAAAAAAAAGGCTCCAAAAGGAGCCTTTAATTGTATCGGTGATTACGCCCCGCCC
TGCCACTCATCGCAGTACTGTTGTAATTCATTAAGCATTCTGCCGACATGGAAGCCATCACAAACGGCAT
GATGAACCTGAATCGCCAGCGGCATCAGCACCTTGTCGCCTTGCGTATAATATTTGCCCATGGTGAAAAC
GGGGGCGAAGAAGTTGTCCATATTGGCCACGTTTAAATCAAAACTGGTGAAACTCACCCAGGGATTGGCT
GATACGAAAAACATATTCTCAATAAACCCTTTAGGGAAATAGGCCAGGTTTTCACCGTAACACGCCACAT
CTTGCGAATATATGTGTAGAAACTGCCGGAAATCGTCGTGGTATTCACTCCAGAG
